>Addgene plasmid #173218 | pM198 | addgene full sequence | sequence record 341551 | Addgene NGS Result
TGGAAGGGCTAATTCACTCCCAAAGAAGACAAGATATCCTTGATCTGTGGATCTACCACACACAAGGCTA
CTTCCCTGATTAGCAGAACTACACACCAGGGCCAGGGGTCAGATATCCACTGACCTTTGGATGGTGCTAC
AAGCTAGTACCAGTTGAGCCAGATAAGGTAGAAGAGGCCAATAAAGGAGAGAACACCAGCTTGTTACACC
CTGTGAGCCTGCATGGGATGGATGACCCGGAGAGAGAAGTGTTAGAGTGGAGGTTTGACAGCCGCCTAGC
ATTTCATCACGTGGCCCGAGAGCTGCATCCGGAGTACTTCAAGAACTGCTGATATCGAGCTTGCTACAAG
GGACTTTCCGCTGGGGACTTTCCAGGGAGGCGTGGCCTGGGCGGGACTGGGGAGTGGCGAGCCCTCAGAT
CCTGCATATAAGCAGCTGCTTTTTGCCTGTACTGGGTCTCTCTGGTTAGACCAGATCTGAGCCTGGGAGC
TCTCTGGCTAACTAGGGAACCCACTGCTTAAGCCTCAATAAAGCTTGCCTTGAGTGCTTCAAGTAGTGTG
TGCCCGTCTGTTGTGTGACTCTGGTAACTAGAGATCCCTCAGACCCTTTTAGTCAGTGTGGAAAATCTCT
AGCAGTGGCGCCCGAACAGGGACTTGAAAGCGAAAGGGAAACCAGAGGAGCTCTCTCGACGCAGGACTCG
GCTTGCTGAAGCGCGCACGGCAAGAGGCGAGGGGCGGCGACTGGTGAGTACGCCAAAAATTTTGACTAGC
GGAGGCTAGAAGGAGAGAGATGGGTGCGAGAGCGTCAGTATTAAGCGGGGGAGAATTAGATCGCGATGGG
AAAAAATTCGGTTAAGGCCAGGGGGAAAGAAAAAATATAAATTAAAACATATAGTATGGGCAAGCAGGGA
GCTAGAACGATTCGCAGTTAATCCTGGCCTGTTAGAAACATCAGAAGGCTGTAGACAAATACTGGGACAG
CTACAACCATCCCTTCAGACAGGATCAGAAGAACTTAGATCATTATATAATACAGTAGCAACCCTCTATT
GTGTGCATCAAAGGATAGAGATAAAAGACACCAAGGAAGCTTTAGACAAGATAGAGGAAGAGCAAAACAA
AAGTAAGACCACCGCACAGCAAGCGGCCGGCCGCTGATCTTCAGACCTGGAGGAGGAGATATGAGGGACA
ATTGGAGAAGTGAATTATATAAATATAAAGTAGTAAAAATTGAACCATTAGGAGTAGCACCCACCAAGGC
AAAGAGAAGAGTGGTGCAGAGAGAAAAAAGAGCAGTGGGAATAGGAGCTTTGTTCCTTGGGTTCTTGGGA
GCAGCAGGAAGCACTATGGGCGCAGCGTCAATGACGCTGACGGTACAGGCCAGACAATTATTGTCTGGTA
TAGTGCAGCAGCAGAACAATTTGCTGAGGGCTATTGAGGCGCAACAGCATCTGTTGCAACTCACAGTCTG
GGGCATCAAGCAGCTCCAGGCAAGAATCCTGGCTGTGGAAAGATACCTAAAGGATCAACAGCTCCTGGGG
ATTTGGGGTTGCTCTGGAAAACTCATTTGCACCACTGCTGTGCCTTGGAATGCTAGTTGGAGTAATAAAT
CTCTGGAACAGATTTGGAATCACACGACCTGGATGGAGTGGGACAGAGAAATTAACAATTACACAAGCTT
AATACACTCCTTAATTGAAGAATCGCAAAACCAGCAAGAAAAGAATGAACAAGAATTATTGGAATTAGAT
AAATGGGCAAGTTTGTGGAATTGGTTTAACATAACAAATTGGCTGTGGTATATAAAATTATTCATAATGA
TAGTAGGAGGCTTGGTAGGTTTAAGAATAGTTTTTGCTGTACTTTCTATAGTGAATAGAGTTAGGCAGGG
ATATTCACCATTATCGTTTCAGACCCACCTCCCAACCCCGAGGGGACCCGACAGGCCCGAAGGAATAGAA
GAAGAAGGTGGAGAGAGAGACAGAGACAGATCCATTCGATTAGTGAACGGATCTCGACGGTATCGCCGAA
TTGACAAATGGCAGTATTCATCCACAATTTTAAAAGAAAAGGGGGGATTGGGGGGTACAGTGCAGGGGAA
AGAATAGTAGACATAATAGCAACAGACATACAAACTAAAGAATTACAAAAACAAATTACAAAAATTCAAA
ATTTTCGGGTTTATTACAGGGACAGCAGAGATCCAGTTTGGACTAGCGATGCTAGACTCGAGGCGTTGAC
ATTGATTATTGACTAGTTATTAATAGTAATCAATTACGGGGTCATTAGTTCATAGCCCATATATGGAGTT
CCGCGTTACATAACTTACGGTAAATGGCCCGCCTGGCTGACCGCCCAACGACCCCCGCCCATTGACGTCA
ATAATGACGTATGTTCCCATAGTAACGCCAATAGGGACTTTCCATTGACGTCAATGGGTGGAGTATTTAC
GGTAAACTGCCCACTTGGCAGTACATCAAGTGTATCATATGCCAAGTACGCCCCCTATTGACGTCAATGA
CGGTAAATGGCCCGCCTGGCATTATGCCCAGTACATGACCTTATGGGACTTTCCTACTTGGCAGTACATC
TACGTATTAGTCATCGCTATTACCATGGTGATGCGGTTTTGGCAGTACATCAATGGGCGTGGATAGCGGT
TTGACTCACGGGGATTTCCAAGTCTCCACCCCATTGACGTCAATGGGAGTTTGTTTTGGCACCAAAATCA
ACGGGACTTTCCAAAATGTCGTAACAACTCCGCCCCATTGACGCAAATGGGCGGTAGGCGTGTACGGTGG
GAGGTCTATATAAGCAGAGCTCTCTGGCTAACTACCGGTAAGCTTGAATTCACTAGTCCAGTGTGGTGGG
ATCCATGCCCAAGAAGAAGCGCAAGGTGATGAGAAAAGGAGAAGAACTTTTCACTGGAGTTGTCCCAATT
CTTATTGAATTAGATGGTGATGTTAATGGGCACAAATTTTTCGTCCGTGGAGAGGGTGAAGGTGATGCTA
CAATTGGAAAACTCTCCCTTAAATTTATTTGCACTACTGGAAAACTACCTGTTCCGTGGCCAACACTTGT
CACTACTCTGACCTATGGTGTTCAATGCTTTTCCCGTTATCCGGATCACATGAAACGGCATGACTTTTTC
AAGAGTGCCATGCCCGAAGGTTATGTACAGGAACGCACTATATATTTCAAAGATGACGGGACCTACAAGA
CGCGTGCTGAAGTCAAGTTTGAAGGTGATACCCTTGTTAATCGTATCGAGTTAAAGGGTATTGATTTTAA
AGAAGATGGAAACATTCTTGGACACAAACTGGAGTACAACTTTAACTCACACAAAGTATACATCACGGCA
GACAAACAAAACAATGGAATCAAAGCTAACTTCACCATTCGCCACAACGTTGAAGATGGTTCCGTTCAAC
TAGCAGACCATTATCAACAAAATACTCCAATTGGCGATGGCCCTGTCCTTTTACCAGGAGGCGGAGGTTC
TGGGGGAGGAGGTAGTGGCGGTGGTGGTTCAATCGATGGTGGAGGTCGGACCGAAGAGTACAAGCTTATC
CTGAACGGTAAAACCCTGAAAGGTGAAACCACCACCGAAGCTGTTGACGCTGCTACCGCGGAAAAAGTTT
TCAAACAGTACGCTAACGACAACGGTGTTGACGGTGAATGGACCTACGACGACGCTACCAAAACCTTCAC
GGTAACCGAAGGTGGTGGTAGCGGTGGTGGTACTAGTCCCAAGAAGAAGCGCAAGGTGTAAGCGGCCGCT
CTGGCTCTCGAGTAGGGTAATCTAGATAATCAACCTCTGGATTACAAAATTTGTGAAAGATTGACTGGTA
TTCTTAACTATGTTGCTCCTTTTACGCTATGTGGATACGCTGCTTTAATGCCTTTGTATCATGCTATTGC
TTCCCGTATGGCTTTCATTTTCTCCTCCTTGTATAAATCCTGGTTGCTGTCTCTTTATGAGGAGTTGTGG
CCCGTTGTCAGGCAACGTGGCGTGGTGTGCACTGTGTTTGCTGACGCAACCCCCACTGGTTGGGGCATTG
CCACCACCTGTCAGCTCCTTTCCGGGACTTTCGCTTTCCCCCTCCCTATTGCCACGGCGGAACTCATCGC
CGCCTGCCTTGCCCGCTGCTGGACAGGGGCTCGGCTGTTGGGCACTGACAATTCCGTGGTGTTGTCGGGG
AAATCATCGTCCTTTCCTTGGCTGCTCGCCTGTGTTGCCACCTGGATTCTGCGCGGGACGTCCTTCTGCT
ACGTCCCTTCGGCCCTCAATCCAGCGGACCTTCCTTCCCGCGGCCTGCTGCCGGCTCTGCGGCCTCTTCC
GCGTCTTCGCCTTCGCCCTCAGACGAGTCGGATCTCCCTTTGGGCCGCCTCCCCGCCTGAGATCCTTTAA
GACCAATGACTTACAAGGCAGCTGTAGATCTTAGCCACTTTTTAAAAGAAAAGGGGGGACTGGAAGGGCT
AATTCACTCCCAACGAAGACAAGATCTGCTTTTTGCTTGTACTGGGTCTCTCTGGTTAGACCAGATCTGA
GCCTGGGAGCTCTCTGGCTAACTAGGGAACCCACTGCTTAAGCCTCAATAAAGCTTGCCTTGAGTGCTTC
AAGTAGTGTGTGCCCGTCTGTTGTGTGACTCTGGTAACTAGAGATCCCTCAGACCCTTTTAGTCAGTGTG
GAAAATCTCTAGCAGTAGTAGTTCATGTCATCTTATTATTCAGTATTTATAACTTGCAAAGAAATGAATA
TCAGAGAGTGAGAGGCCCGGGTTAATTAAGGAAAGGGCTAGATCATTCTTGAAGACGAAAGGGCCTCGTG
ATACGCCTATTTTTATAGGTTAATGTCATGATAATAATGGTTTCTTAGACGTCAGGTGGCACTTTTCGGG
GAAATGTGCGCGGAACCCCTATTTGTTTATTTTTCTAAATACATTCAAATATGTATCCGCTCATGAGACA
ATAACCCTGATAAATGCTTCAATAATATTGAAAAAGGAAGAGTATGAGTATTCAACATTTCCGTGTCGCC
CTTATTCCCTTTTTTGCGGCATTTTGCCTTCCTGTTTTTGCTCACCCAGAAACGCTGGTGAAAGTAAAAG
ATGCTGAAGATCAGTTGGGTGCACGAGTGGGTTACATCGAACTGGATCTCAACAGCGGTAAGATCCTTGA
GAGTTTTCGCCCCGAAGAACGTTTTCCAATGATGAGCACTTTTAAAGTTCTGCTATGTGGCGCGGTATTA
TCCCGTGTTGACGCCGGGCAAGAGCAACTCGGTCGCCGCATACACTATTCTCAGAATGACTTGGTTGAGT
ACTCACCAGTCACAGAAAAGCATCTTACGGATGGCATGACAGTAAGAGAATTATGCAGTGCTGCCATAAC
CATGAGTGATAACACTGCGGCCAACTTACTTCTGACAACGATCGGAGGACCGAAGGAGCTAACCGCTTTT
TTGCACAACATGGGGGATCATGTAACTCGCCTTGATCGTTGGGAACCGGAGCTGAATGAAGCCATACCAA
ACGACGAGCGTGACACCACGATGCCTGTAGCAATGGCAACAACGTTGCGCAAACTATTAACTGGCGAACT
ACTTACTCTAGCTTCCCGGCAACAATTAATAGACTGGATGGAGGCGGATAAAGTTGCAGGACCACTTCTG
CGCTCGGCCCTTCCGGCTGGCTGGTTTATTGCTGATAAATCTGGAGCCGGTGAGCGTGGGTCTCGCGGTA
TCATTGCAGCACTGGGGCCAGATGGTAAGCCCTCCCGTATCGTAGTTATCTACACGACGGGGAGTCAGGC
AACTATGGATGAACGAAATAGACAGATCGCTGAGATAGGTGCCTCACTGATTAAGCATTGGTAACTGTCA
GACCAAGTTTACTCATATATACTTTAGATTGATTTAAAACTTCATTTTTAATTTAAAAGGATCTAGGTGA
AGATCCTTTTTGATAATCTCATGACCAAAATCCCTTAACGTGAGTTTTCGTTCCACTGAGCGTCAGACCC
CGTAGAAAAGATCAAAGGATCTTCTTGAGATCCTTTTTTTCTGCGCGTAATCTGCTGCTTGCAAACAAAA
AAACCACCGCTACCAGCGGTGGTTTGTTTGCCGGATCAAGAGCTACCAACTCTTTTTCCGAAGGTAACTG
GCTTCAGCAGAGCGCAGATACCAAATACTGTTCTTCTAGTGTAGCCGTAGTTAGGCCACCACTTCAAGAA
CTCTGTAGCACCGCCTACATACCTCGCTCTGCTAATCCTGTTACCAGTGGCTGCTGCCAGTGGCGATAAG
TCGTGTCTTACCGGGTTGGACTCAAGACGATAGTTACCGGATAAGGCGCAGCGGTCGGGCTGAACGGGGG
GTTCGTGCACACAGCCCAGCTTGGAGCGAACGACCTACACCGAACTGAGATACCTACAGCGTGAGCTATG
AGAAAGCGCCACGCTTCCCGAAGGGAGAAAGGCGGACAGGTATCCGGTAAGCGGCAGGGTCGGAACAGGA
GAGCGCACGAGGGAGCTTCCAGGGGGAAACGCCTGGTATCTTTATAGTCCTGTCGGGTTTCGCCACCTCT
GACTTGAGCGTCGATTTTTGTGATGCTCGTCAGGGGGGCGGAGCCTATGGAAAAACGCCAGCAACGCGGC
CTTTTTACGGTTCCTGGCCTTTTGCTGGCCTTTTGCTCACATGTTCTTTCCTGCGTTATCCCCTGATTCT
GTGGATAACCGTATTACCGCCTTTGAGTGAGCTGATACCGCTCGCCGCAGCCGAACGACCGAGCGCAGCG
AGTCAGTGAGCGAGGAAGCGGAAGAGCGCCCAATACGCAAACCGCCTCTCCCCGCGCGTTGGCCGATTCA
TTAATGCAGCAAGCTCATGGCTGACTAATTTTTTTTATTTATGCAGAGGCCGAGGCCGCCTCGGCCTCTG
AGCTATTCCAGAAGTAGTGAGGAGGCTTTTTTGGAGGCCTAGGCTTTTGCAAAAAGCTCCCCGTGGCACG
ACAGGTTTCCCGACTGGAAAGCGGGCAGTGAGCGCAACGCAATTAATGTGAGTTAGCTCACTCATTAGGC
ACCCCAGGCTTTACACTTTATGCTTCCGGCTCGTATGTTGTGTGGAATTGTGAGCGGATAACAATTTCAC
ACAGGAAACAGCTATGACATGATTACGAATTTCACAAATAAAGCATTTTTTTCACTGCATTCTAGTTGTG
GTTTGTCCAAACTCATCAATGTATCTTATCATGTCTGGATCAACTGGATAACTCAAGCTAACCAAAATCA
TCCCAAACTTCCCACCCCATACCCTATTACCACTGCCAATTACCTGTGGTTTCATTTACTCTAAACCTGT
GATTCCTCTGAATTATTTTCATTTTAAAGAAATTGTATTTGTTAAATATGTACTACAAACTTAGTAGT
Features (pLannotate 1.2.2; 24 found; start..end, strand, type, name):
    377..634     +  LTR            5' LTR (truncated): truncated 5' long terminal repeat (LTR) from HIV-1
    681..806     +  misc_feature   HIV-1 Ψ: packaging signal of human immunodeficiency virus type 1
    790..1128    +  CDS            HIV-1 gag (fragment): gag protein from human immunodeficiency virus 1; gag
   1303..1536    +  misc_feature   RRE: The Rev response element (RRE) of HIV-1 allows for Rev-dependent mRNA export from the nucleus to the cytoplasm.
   1913..2013    +  CDS            Rev (fragment): human immunodeficiency virus 1 (HIV-1) Rev protein; rev; enhances nuclear export of unspliced and incompletely spliced viral mRNAs
   2058..2175    +  misc_feature   cPPT/CTS: central polypurine tract and central termination sequence of HIV-1
   2238..2617    +  enhancer       CMV enhancer: human cytomegalovirus immediate early enhancer
   2618..2821    +  promoter       CMV promoter: human cytomegalovirus (CMV) immediate early promoter
   2899..3487    +  CDS            superfolder GFP (fragment): GFP variant that folds robustly even when fused to poorly folded proteins (Pédelacq et al., 2006)
   3559..3720    +  CDS            GB1: B1 domain of Streptococcal protein G effective as a solubilizing fusion partner (Cheng and Patel, 2004)
   3808..4396    +  misc_feature   WPRE: woodchuck hepatitis virus posttranscriptional regulatory element
   4404..4469    +  CDS            nef (fragment): NEF_HV1Z2 - Experimental evidence at protein level: Swiss-Prot protein existence level 1. Extracellular Nef protein targets CD4(+) T-lymphocytes for apoptosis by interacting with CXCR4 surface receptors. From Human immunodeficiency virus type 1 group M subtype D (isolate Z2/CDC-Z34) (HIV-1).
   4471..4704    +  LTR            3' LTR (ΔU3): self-inactivating 3' long terminal repeat (LTR) from HIV-1
   4909..5013    +  promoter       AmpR promoter: bla
   5014..5874    +  CDS            AmpR: β-lactamase; bla; confers resistance to ampicillin, carbenicillin, and related antibiotics
   6045..6633    +  rep_origin     ori: high-copy-number ColE1/pMB1/pBR322/pUC origin of replication
   6816..6870    +  CDS            lacI (fragment): lac repressor; lacI; The lac repressor binds to the lac operator to inhibit transcription in E. coli. This inhibition can be relieved by adding lactose or isopropyl-β-D-thiogalactopyranoside (IPTG).
   6876..6969    +  rep_origin     SV40 ori (fragment): SV40 origin of replication
   6994..7031    +  CDS            lacI (fragment): lac repressor; lacI; The lac repressor binds to the lac operator to inhibit transcription in E. coli. This inhibition can be relieved by adding lactose or isopropyl-β-D-thiogalactopyranoside (IPTG).
   7044..7065    +  protein_bind   CAP binding site: CAP binding activates transcription in the presence of cAMP. E. coli catabolite activator protein
   7080..7110    +  promoter       lac promoter: promoter for the E. coli lac operon
   7118..7134    +  protein_bind   lac operator: The lac repressor binds to the lac operator to inhibit transcription in E. coli. This inhibition can be relieved by adding lactose or isopropyl-β-D-thiogalactopyranoside (IPTG). lac repressor encoded by lacI
   7168..7251    +  polyA_signal   SV40 poly(A) signal (fragment): SV40 polyadenylation signal
   7418..329     +  CDS            nef (fragment) (across the origin): NEF_HV1BR - Experimental evidence at protein level: Swiss-Prot protein existence level 1. Extracellular Nef protein targets CD4(+) T-lymphocytes for apoptosis by interacting with CXCR4 surface receptors (PubMed:14990729). From Human immunodeficiency virus type 1 group M subtype B (isolate BRU/LAI) (HIV-1).
