[The description below was written by a language model from this plasmid's Addgene catalogue record and pLannotate feature annotations shown in this document.]
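Description:
pM198 is a 7,418 bp HIV-1-based lentiviral transfer plasmid for mammalian expression, built on the pHAGE-DEST backbone from which the two Tet operator copies (2xTetO) have been deleted. In bacteria it is maintained through a ColE1/pUC-type origin and selected with ampicillin via the bla gene. The catalogue lists it as low copy and propagated in a recombination-deficient stable strain, as is common for LTR-containing plasmids. The viral framework comprises a truncated 5' LTR, the Ψ packaging signal with an adjoining gag fragment, the Rev response element for Rev-dependent nuclear export of the genomic RNA, the cPPT/CTS element, and a self-inactivating ΔU3 3' LTR. Packaging functions must therefore be supplied in trans. Small lac, SV40 and nef fragments annotated in the backbone appear to be cloning remnants or partial matches rather than functional units.

The payload is a synthetic 939 bp insert driven by the CMV immediate-early enhancer and promoter, followed by a WPRE to boost transcript stability and expression. It encodes OptGFP(1-9), annotated as a superfolder GFP fragment and, by its name, corresponding to β-strands 1 to 9 of the barrel. This is fused at its C-terminal end to GB1, the B1 domain of streptococcal protein G, which serves as a solubilising partner. A GFP lacking its last strands is expected to be non-fluorescent until the missing strands are supplied by other proteins. According to the associated publication, this construct belongs to a split-fluorophore CRISPR imaging system for live visualisation of genomic loci with suppressed background. The complementing components are not part of this plasmid. No mammalian selection marker is annotated.
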