Addgene plasmid #173218: pM198
Purpose: Expresses OptGFP(1-9)-GB1
Depositing lab: Hajin Kim. Depositing organization: Ulsan National Institute of Science and Technology (UNIST). Publication: Background-suppressed live visualization of genomic loci with an improved CRISPR system based on a split fluorophore. Chaudhary N, Nho SH, Cho H, Gantumur N, Ra JS, Myung K, Kim H. Genome Res. 2020 Sep;30(9):1306-1316. doi: 10.1101/gr.260018.119. Epub 2020 Sep 4. PubMed 32887690.
Backbone
  Vector backbone: pHAGE-DEST
  Backbone size w/o insert (bp): 6479
  Total vector size (bp): 7418
  Modifications to backbone: 2xTet0 deletion
  Vector type: Mammalian Expression, Lentiviral, CRISPR
Growth in bacteria
  Bacterial resistance: Ampicillin, 100 μg/mL
  Growth temperature: 37°C
  Growth strain: NEB Stable
  Copy number: Low Copy
Gene/Insert
  Gene/Insert name: OptGFP(1-9)
  Species: Synthetic
  Insert size (bp): 939
  Promoter: CMV
  Cloning method: Restriction Enzyme; 5′ cloning site AgeI, EcoRI, BamHI (not destroyed); 3′ cloning site NotI (not destroyed)
  Sequencing primers: 5′ tgtacggtgggaggtctata; 3′ agttaagaataccagtcaatctttcac
Terms and licenses: Academic/Nonprofit Terms; Industry Terms: Not Available to Industry
How to cite: pM198 was a gift from Hajin Kim (Addgene plasmid # 173218 ; http://n2t.net/addgene:173218 ; RRID:Addgene_173218)
